>Addgene plasmid #164878 | TC1078-30 | addgene full sequence | sequence record 325941 | Addgene NGS Result
TGAGCAAAAGGCCAGCAAAAGGCCAGGAACCGTAAAAAGGCCGCGTTGCTGGCGTTTTTCCATAGGCTCC
GCCCCCCTGACGAGCATCACAAAAATCGACGCTCAAGTCAGAGGTGGCGAAACCCGACAGGACTATAAAG
ATACCAGGCGTTTCCCCCTGGAAGCTCCCTCGTGCGCTCTCCTGTTCCGACCCTGCCGCTTACCGGATAC
CTGTCCGCCTTTCTCCCTTCGGGAAGCGTGGCGCTTTCTCATAGCTCACGCTGTAGGTATCTCAGTTCGG
TGTAGGTCGTTCGCTCCAAGCTGGGCTGTGTGCACGAACCCCCCGTTCAGCCCGACCGCTGCGCCTTATC
CGGTAACTATCGTCTTGAGTCCAACCCGGTAAGACACGACTTATCGCCACTGGCAGCAGCCACTGGTAAC
AGGATTAGCAGAGCGAGGTATGTAGGCGGTGCTACAGAGTTCTTGAAGTGGTGGCCTAACTACGGCTACA
CTAGAAGAACAGTATTTGGTATCTGCGCTCTGCTGAAGCCAGTTACCTTCGGAAAAAGAGTTGGTAGCTC
TTGATCCGGCAAACAAACCACCGCTGGTAGCGGTGGTTTTTTTGTTTGCAAGCAGCAGATTACGCGCAGA
AAAAAAGGATCTCAAGAAGATCCTTTGATCTTTTCTACGGGGTCTGACGCTCAGTGGAACGAAAACTCAC
GTTAAGGGATTTTGGTCATGAGATTATCAAAAAGGATCTTCACCTAGATCCTTTTAAATTAAAAATGAAG
TTTTAAATCAATCTAAAGTATATATGAGTAAACTTGGTCTGACAGTTACCAATGCTTAATCAGTGAGGCA
CCTATCTCAGCGATCTGTCTATTTCGTTCATCCATAGTTGCCTGACTCCCCGTCGTGTAGATAACTACGA
TACGGGAGGGCTTACCATCTGGCCCCAGTGCTGCAATGATACCGCGAGATCCACGCTCACCGGCTCCAGA
TTTATCAGCAATAAACCAGCCAGCCGGAAGGGCCGAGCGCAGAAGTGGTCCTGCAACTTTATCCGCCTCC
ATCCAGTCTATTAATTGTTGCCGGGAAGCTAGAGTAAGTAGTTCGCCAGTTAATAGTTTGCGCAACGTTG
TTGCCATTGCTACAGGCATCGTGGTGTCACGCTCGTCGTTTGGTATGGCTTCATTCAGCTCCGGTTCCCA
ACGATCAAGGCGAGTTACATGATCCCCCATGTTGTGCAAAAAAGCGGTTAGCTCCTTCGGTCCTCCGATC
GTTGTCAGAAGTAAGTTGGCCGCAGTGTTATCACTCATGGTTATGGCAGCACTGCATAATTCTCTTACTG
TCATGCCATCCGTAAGATGCTTTTCTGTGACTGGTGAGTACTCAACCAAGTCATTCTGAGAATAGTGTAT
GCGGCGACCGAGTTGCTCTTGCCCGGCGTCAATACGGGATAATACCGCGCCACATAGCAGAACTTTAAAA
GTGCTCATCATTGGAAAACGTTCTTCGGGGCGAAAACTCTCAAGGATCTTACCGCTGTTGAGATCCAGTT
CGATGTAACCCACTCGTGCACCCAACTGATCTTCAGCATCTTTTACTTTCACCAGCGTTTCTGGGTGAGC
AAAAACAGGAAGGCAAAATGCCGCAAAAAAGGGAATAAGGGCGACACGGAAATGTTGAATACTCATACTC
TTCCTTTTTCAATATTATTGAAGCATTTATCAGGGTTATTGTCTCATGAGCGGATACATATTTGAATGTA
TTTAGAAAAATAAACAAATAGGGGTTCCGCGCACATTTCCCCGAAAAGTGCCACCTG
[124 nt withheld, positions 1808-1931]
C
[91 nt withheld, positions 1933-2023]
A
[49 nt withheld, positions 2025-2073]
CCTTTGACGTTGGAGTCCACGTTCTTT
[37 nt withheld, positions 2101-2137]
ACCCTATCTCGGTCTATTCTTTTGATTTATAAGGGATTTTGCCGATTTCGGCCTATTGGTTAAAAAATGA
GCTGATTTAACAAAAATTTAACGCGAATTTTAACAAAATATTAACGCTTACAATTTGCCATTCGCCATTC
AGGCTGCGCAACTGTTGGGAAGGGCGATCGGTGCGGGCCTCTTCGCTATTACGCCAGCCCAAGCTACCAT
GATAAGTAAGTAATATTAAGGTACGGGAGGTACTTGGAGCGGCCGCAATAAAATATCTTTATTTTCATTA
CATCTGTGTGTTGGTTTTTTGTGTGAATCGATAGTACTAACATACGCTCTCCATCAAAACAAAACGAAAC
AAAACAAACTAGCAAAATAGGCTGTCCCCAGTGCAAGTGCAGGTGCCAGAACATTTCTCTATCGATAGGT
ACCGATTAGTGAACGGATCTCGACGGTATCGATCACGAGACTAGCCTCGAGCGGCCGCCCCCTTCACCGA
GGGCCTATTTCCCATGATTCCTTCATATTTGCATATACGATACAAGGCTGTTAGAGAGATAATTGGAATT
AATTTGACTGTAAACACAAAGATATTAGTACAAAATACGTGACGTAGAAAGTAATAATTTCTTGGGTAGT
TTGCAGTTTTAAAATTATGTTTTAAAATGGACTATCATATGCTTACCGTAACTTGAAAGTATTTCGATTT
CTTGGCTTTATATATCTTGTGGAAAGGACGAAACACCGCAAGTAAACCCCTACCAACTGGTCGGGGTTTG
AAACCATGCAGACGCGGTTCCACTCGCAGCCACACAAGTAAACCCCTACCAACTGGTCGGGGTTTGAAAC
GAAGACTTTTTTTTTCGCTTCCTCGCTCACTGACTCGCTGCGCTCGGTCGTTCGGCTGCGGCGAGCGGTA
TCAGCTCACTCAAAGGCGGTAATACGGTCCTCGAGACAAATGGCAGTATTCATCCACAATTTTAAAAGAA
AAGGGGGGATTGGGGGGTACAGTGCAGGGGAAAGAATAGTAGACATAATAGCAACAGACATACAAACTAA
AGAATTACAAAAACAAATTACAAAAATTCAAAATTTTCGGGTTTATTACAGGGACAGCAGAGATCCACTT
TGGCCGCGGCTCGAGGGGGTTGGGGTTGCGCCTTTTCCAAGGCAGCCCTGGGTTTGCGCAGGGACGCGGC
TGCTCTGGGCGTGGTTCCGGGAAACGCAGCGGCGCCGACCCTGGGACTCGCACATTCTTCACGTCCGTTC
GCAGCGTCACCCGGATCTTCGCCGCTACCCTTGTGGGCCCCCCGGCGACGCTTCCTGCTCCGCCCCTAAG
TCGGGAAGGTTCCTTGCGGTTCGCGGCGTGCCGGACGTGACAAACGGAAGCCGCACGTCTCACTAGTACC
CTCGCAGACGGACAGCGCCAGGGAGCAATGGCAGCGCGCCGACCGCGATGGGCTGTGGCCAATAGCGGCT
GCTCAGCAGGGCGCGCCGAGAGCAGCGGCCGGGAAGGGGCGGTGCGGGAGGCGGGGTGTGGGGCGGTAGT
GTGGGCCCTGTTCCTGCCCGCGCGGTGTTCCGCATTCTGCAAGCCTCCGGAGCGCACGTCGGCAGTCGGC
TCCCTCGTTGACCGAATCACCGACCTCTCTCCCCAGGGGGATCCACCGGAGCTTACCATGACCGAGTACA
AGCCCACGGTGCGCCTCGCCACCCGCGACGACGTCCCCAGGGCCGTACGCACCCTCGCCGCCGCGTTCGC
CGACTACCCCGCCACGCGCCACACCGTCGATCCGGACCGCCACATCGAGCGGGTCACCGAGCTGCAAGAA
CTCTTCCTCACGCGCGTCGGGCTCGACATCGGCAAGGTGTGGGTCGCGGACGACGGCGCCGCGGTGGCGG
TCTGGACCACGCCGGAGAGCGTCGAAGCGGGGGCGGTGTTCGCCGAGATCGGCCCGCGCATGGCCGAGTT
GAGCGGTTCCCGGCTGGCCGCGCAGCAACAGATGGAAGGCCTCCTGGCGCCGCACCGGCCCAAGGAGCCC
GCGTGGTTCCTGGCCACCGTCGGCGTCTCGCCCGACCACCAGGGCAAGGGTCTGGGCAGCGCCGTCGTGC
TCCCCGGAGTGGAGGCGGCCGAGCGCGCCGGGGTGCCCGCCTTCCTGGAAACCTCCGCGCCCCGCAACCT
CCCCTTCTACGAGCGGCTCGGCTTCACCGTCACCGCCGACGTCGAGGTGCCCGAAGGACCGCGCACCTGG
TGCATGACCCGCAAGCCCGGTGCCTGACGCCCGCCCCACGACCCGCAGCGCCCGACCGAAAGGAGCGCAC
GACCCCATGCATCGGTACCTTTAAGACCAATGACTTACAAGGCAGCTGTAGATCTTAGCCACTTTCTAGA
GTCGGGGCGGCCGGCCGCTTCGAGCAGACATGATAAGATACATTGATGAGTTTGGACAAACCACAACTAG
AATGCAGTGAAAAAAATGCTTTATTTGTGAAATTTGTGATGCTATTGCTTTATTTGTAACCATTATAAGC
TGCAATAAACAAGTTAACAACAACAATTGCATTCATTTTATGTTTCAGGTTCAGGGGGAGGTGTGGGAGG
TTTTTTAAAGCAAGTAAAACCTCTACAAATGTGGTCGCTTCCTCGCTCACTGACTCGCTGCGCTCGGTCG
TTCGGCTGCGGCGAGCGGTATCAGCTCACTCAAAGGCGGTAATACGGTTATCCACAGAATCAGGGGATAA
CGCAGGAAAGAACATG
Features (pLannotate 1.2.2; 19 found; start..end, strand, type, name):
     57..645     -  rep_origin     ori: high-copy-number ColE1/pMB1/pBR322/pUC origin of replication
    816..1676    -  CDS            AmpR: β-lactamase; bla; confers resistance to ampicillin, carbenicillin, and related antibiotics
   1677..1781    -  promoter       AmpR promoter: bla
   1808..2236    +  rep_origin     f1 ori (sequence partly withheld): f1 bacteriophage origin of replication; arrow indicates direction of (+) strand synthesis
   2268..2335    -  CDS            lacZα (fragment): LacZα fragment of β-galactosidase; lacZ fragment
   2394..2442    +  polyA_signal   poly(A) signal: synthetic polyadenylation signal
   2456..2547    +  misc_feature   pause site: RNA polymerase II transcriptional pause signal from the human α2 globin gene
   2560..2576    +  CDS            Rev (fragment): human immunodeficiency virus 1 (HIV-1) Rev protein; rev; enhances nuclear export of unspliced and incompletely spliced viral mRNAs
   2626..2866    +  promoter       U6 promoter: RNA polymerase III promoter for human U6 snRNA
   2876..2911    +  misc_RNA       RfxCas13d DR36: 36-base direct repeat for an RfxCas13d pre-gRNA (Konermann et al., 2018)
   2942..2977    +  misc_RNA       RfxCas13d DR36: 36-base direct repeat for an RfxCas13d pre-gRNA (Konermann et al., 2018)
   2993..3075    -  rep_origin     RSF ori (fragment): Plasmids containing the RSF 1030 origin of replication can be propagated in E. coli cells that contain additional plasmids with compatible origins.
   3107..3224    +  misc_feature   cPPT/CTS: central polypurine tract and central termination sequence of HIV-1
   3273..3783    +  promoter       hPGK promoter: human phosphoglycerate kinase 1 promoter
   3805..4404    +  CDS            PuroR (fragment): puromycin N-acetyltransferase; pac from Streptomyces; confers resistance to puromycin
   4447..4515    +  CDS            nef (fragment): NEF_HV1Z2 - Experimental evidence at protein level: Swiss-Prot protein existence level 1. Extracellular Nef protein targets CD4(+) T-lymphocytes for apoptosis by interacting with CXCR4 surface receptors. From Human immunodeficiency virus type 1 group M subtype D (isolate Z2/CDC-Z34) (HIV-1).
   4551..4672    -  polyA_signal   SV40 poly(A) signal: SV40 polyadenylation signal
   4695..4762    -  CDS            large T antigen (fragment): large T antigen from SV40 (simian virus 40)
   4763..4883    -  rep_origin     RSF ori (fragment): Plasmids containing the RSF 1030 origin of replication can be propagated in E. coli cells that contain additional plasmids with compatible origins.
