[The description below was written by a language model from this plasmid's Addgene catalogue record and pLannotate feature annotations shown in this document.]
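Description:
TC1078-30 is a 4,883-nt mammalian expression plasmid on a pUC57 backbone that delivers a Cas13d guide RNA for programmable A-to-I RNA base editing. It replicates in E. coli from a high-copy ColE1/pUC origin and is selected with ampicillin through the β-lactamase gene and its native promoter. An f1 phage origin and a remnant of lacZα are also present from the cloning backbone.

The payload is a human U6 RNA polymerase III promoter driving a pre-gRNA array in which two 36-base RfxCas13d direct repeats flank a short interval of about 30 nt. This matches the catalogue description of a 30-bp spacer carrying a mismatch at position 17. In ADAR-based RNA editing, such a mismatch typically marks the target adenosine for deamination. The spacer sequence is not specified in the record, and its target is given only as "TC1405", apparently another construct from the same series, such as an editing reporter or substrate. A synthetic poly(A) signal and an RNA polymerase II pause site sit upstream of U6 and probably insulate the guide cassette from read-through transcription.

Downstream, a human PGK promoter drives puromycin N-acetyltransferase, allowing puromycin selection or enrichment of transfected mammalian cells. An SV40 poly(A) signal is annotated nearby, though on the opposite strand. Several short HIV-1-derived pieces (cPPT/CTS and Rev and nef fragments) suggest the cassette was lifted from a lentiviral guide vector. No LTRs or packaging signal are annotated, so the plasmid appears suited to transfection rather than virus production. The small RSF ori and large T antigen hits are fragments and are probably annotation artefacts. No Cas13d or deaminase coding sequence is present, so the editor protein must be supplied separately.
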