Addgene plasmid #164878: TC1078-30
Purpose: 30bp(mismatch17) cas13d gRNA for 1405 editing
Depositing lab: Tian Chi. Depositing organization: ShanghaiTech University. Publication: REPAIRx, a specific yet highly efficient programmable A > I RNA base editor. Liu Y, Mao S, Huang S, Li Y, Chen Y, Di M, Huang X, Lv J, Wang X, Ge J, Shen S, Zhang X, Liu D, Huang X, Chi T. EMBO J. 2020 Nov 16;39(22):e104748. doi: 10.15252/embj.2020104748. Epub 2020 Oct 15. PubMed 33058207.
Backbone
  Vector backbone: puc57
  Vector type: Mammalian Expression
  Selectable markers: Puromycin
Growth in bacteria
  Bacterial resistance: Ampicillin, 100 μg/mL
  Growth temperature: 37°C
  Growth strain: NEB Stable
  Copy number: High Copy
Gene/Insert
  Gene/Insert name: gRNA for TC1405
  gRNA/shRNA sequence: unpsecified
  Species: Other
  Cloning method: Gibson Cloning
Terms and licenses: Academic/Nonprofit Terms; Industry Terms: Not Available to Industry
How to cite: TC1078-30 was a gift from Tian Chi (Addgene plasmid # 164878 ; http://n2t.net/addgene:164878 ; RRID:Addgene_164878)
